>Addgene plasmid #224380 | pUC19_TELO2_dTAG | addgene full sequence | sequence record 448157 | Addgene NGS Result
GAGATACCTACAGCGTGAGCTATGAGAAAGCGCCACGCTTCCCGAAGGGAGAAAGGCGGACAGGTATCCG
GTAAGCGGCAGGGTCGGAACAGGAGAGCGCACGAGGGAGCTTCCAGGGGGAAACGCCTGGTATCTTTATA
GTCCTGTCGGGTTTCGCCACCTCTGACTTGAGCGTCGATTTTTGTGATGCTCGTCAGGGGGGCGGAGCCT
ATGGAAAAACGCCAGCAACGCGGCCTTTTTACGGTTCCTGGCCTTTTGCTGGCCTTTTGCTCACATGTTC
TTTCCTGCGTTATCCCCTGATTCTGTGGATAACCGTATTACCGCCTTTGAGTGAGCTGATACCGCTCGCC
GCAGCCGAACGACCGAGCGCAGCGAGTCAGTGAGCGAGGAAGCGGAAGAGCGCCCAATACGCAAACCGCC
TCTCCCCGCGCGTTGGCCGATTCATTAATGCAGCTGGCACGACAGGTTTCCCGACTGGAAAGCGGGCAGT
GAGCGCAACGCAATTAATGTGAGTTAGCTCACTCATTAGGCACCCCAGGCTTTACACTTTATGCTTCCGG
CTCGTATGTTGTGTGGAATTGTGAGCGGATAACAATTTCACACAGGAAACAGCTATGACCATGATTACGC
CAAGCTTGCATGCCTGCAGGTCGACTCTAGAGGATCCCCGGGTACCGAGCTCGAATTCACTGGCCGTCGT
TTTACAACGTCGTGACTGGGAAAACCCTGGCGTTACCCAACTTAATCGCCTTGCAGCACATCCCCCTTTC
GCCAGCTGGCGTAATAGCGAAGAGGCCCGCACCGATCGCCCTTCCCAACAGTTGCGCAGCCTGAATGGCG
AATGGCGCCTGATGCGGTATTTTCTCCTTACGCATCTGTGCGGTATTTCACACCGCATATGGTGCACTCT
CAGTACAATCTGCTCTGATGCCGCATAGTTAAGCCAGCCCCGACACCCGCCAACACCCGCTGACGCGCCC
TGACGGGCTTGTCTGCTCCCGGCATCCGCTTACAGACAAGCTGTGACCGTCTCCGTAAGCTGTTGGTTTC
TAAGGGGCGGAGGAATGGCGACTGGAGCCACCTCTCACCGCTCAGGGAGCCGGGAGGGCCGGCAGCTCCC
GCGGGCCGAGTTTCCCGCCTTGGGTGCGAGGACGCGTGGGGCCGCGCTGTGCCCGGGGAACACTCACCAG
CATCTCTAGCCTCCACCTCCCTCTCGCGCCAGTGGCACTCCCGGTTGAGACAACTGAGAATGTTCCCTGG
GCACAGTGGCCCGGGTTGAGAAGCCCTGCAGTGGCTGGTAGCGTTGGGGTCCGAGCGGAGGAGCGAACTC
TGGGTGGAAACCGGCAGGCACTGGAGGGGAAGGAGGCGGGACAGGGTTGGGTGGGACCAGGGTTGAGGGG
TGTGGGGTCTCGGGGCGCTCACCGAGGGGCTTCCTGAGCTTGTGTGGATTATTTCCGTGCCCCAAGCTGA
GCCCTGTGTCCATGTCACAGGTCGTCTTCCCGTGACGCCCAGATCTGTGCTACTGGATGGCCAAGCCTTT
GTCTCAAGAAGAATCCACCCTCATTGAAAGAGCAACGGCTACAATCAACAGCATCCCCATCTCTGAAGAC
TACAGCGTCGCCAGCGCAGCTCTCTCTAGCGACGGCCGCATCTTCACTGGTGTCAATGTATATCATTTTA
CTGGGGGACCTTGTGCAGAACTCGTGGTGCTGGGCACTGCTGCTGCTGCGGCAGCTGGCAACCTGACTTG
TATCGTCGCGATCGGAAATGAGAACAGGGGCATCTTGAGCCCCTGCGGACGGTGCCGACAGGTGCTTCTC
GATCTGCATCCTGGGATCAAAGCCATAGTGAAGGACAGTGATGGACAGCCGACGGCAGTTGGGATTCGTG
AATTGCTGCCCTCTGGTTATGTGTGGGAGGGCGGAAGCGGAGCTACTAACTTCAGCCTGCTGAAGCAGGC
TGGAGACGTGGAGGAGAACCCTGGACCTTACCCCTACGACGTGCCCGACTACGCCGGCTATCCGTATGAT
GTCCCGGACTATGCAGGAAGCGGAGGAGTGCAGGTGGAAACCATCTCCCCAGGAGACGGGCGCACCTTCC
CCAAGCGCGGCCAGACCTGCGTGGTGCACTACACCGGGATGCTTGAAGATGGAAAGAAAGTTGATTCCTC
CCGGGACAGAAACAAGCCCTTTAAGTTTATGCTAGGCAAGCAGGAGGTGATCCGAGGCTGGGAAGAAGGG
GTTGCCCAGATGAGTGTGGGTCAGAGAGCCAAACTGACTATATCTCCAGATTATGCCTATGGTGCCACTG
GGCACCCAGGCATCATCCCACCACATGCCACTCTCGTCTTCGATGTGGAGCTTCTAAAACTGGAAGGTGG
CGGTGGCTCGGGCGGTGGTGGGTCGGGTGGCGGCGGATCTATGGAGCCAGCACCCTCAGAGGTTCGACTC
GCCGTCCGGGAAGCCATTCATGCCCTCTCGTCTTCGGAGGATGGCGGCCACATCTTCTGCACCCTGGAGT
CCCTGAAGCGGTATCTCGGTGAGATGGAGCCTCCAGCGCTCCCGAGGGAGAAGGAGGAGTTTGCCTCGGC
CCACTTCTCGCCTGTCCTCAGATGTCTTGCCAGCAGGCTGAGCCCAGCCTGGCTGGAGCTGCTGCCCCAT
GGCCGCCTGGAGGAGCTGTGGGCCAGCTTCTTCCTGGAGGGCCCGGCGGACCAAGCCTTCCTGGTGTTGA
TGGAGACCATCGAGGGTGCTGCGGGGTGAGTGGGCTGGGCCCATCCTGGGGTTGCCGGTAGCCTCAGAAG
TGATGAGAGTGGCTTGAAGGACTGGACCAAGAGCCTCTCTAGTCCCTGTGAGGGGCTAGAGAGAGAGCCT
GCTCCTGGCTGAACCCCTGAACAGAAGAAGCGGTCTGTGTCTGTCTCCTTTGCGACGGGAGGCACCTGCT
GTGTCTCACAAAGTCCCCCACTTGCTCCCCGTCCGGCTGTGTCAGAGAGGGATGGGGTGGGAGTGTTCAC
ATCCCAGGCGGCAGAGGCAGCCCGTCAGCTGGGGACGTTCCAGGTTTTCCAGGGAAGCACAGCTGTCATC
ACTGACACGTGTCCCATGTGGACTCCCAGCCCCAGCCGGCTCCCAGGCTCAGCCTCAGATCACACTGCAG
TCCTTGCCGGGACACTGCATCTTGAGAAGCTGGGTTTTCAGAGGTTGCTGTGATTAAAGCAAGCACTGAG
TTATCCGCGTCAGCAGCACCGGGAGCTGCATGTGTCAGAGGTTTTCACCGTCATCACCGAAACGCGCGAG
ACGAAAGGGCCTCGTGATACGCCTATTTTTATAGGTTAATGTCATGATAATAATGGTTTCTTAGACGTCA
GGTGGCACTTTTCGGGGAAATGTGCGCGGAACCCCTATTTGTTTATTTTTCTAAATACATTCAAATATGT
ATCCGCTCATGAGACAATAACCCTGATAAATGCTTCAATAATATTGAAAAAGGAAGAGTATGAGTATTCA
ACATTTCCGTGTCGCCCTTATTCCCTTTTTTGCGGCATTTTGCCTTCCTGTTTTTGCTCACCCAGAAACG
CTGGTGAAAGTAAAAGATGCTGAAGATCAGTTGGGTGCACGAGTGGGTTACATCGAACTGGATCTCAACA
GCGGTAAGATCCTTGAGAGTTTTCGCCCCGAAGAACGTTTTCCAATGATGAGCACTTTTAAAGTTCTGCT
ATGTGGCGCGGTATTATCCCGTATTGACGCCGGGCAAGAGCAACTCGGTCGCCGCATACACTATTCTCAG
AATGACTTGGTTGAGTACTCACCAGTCACAGAAAAGCATCTTACGGATGGCATGACAGTAAGAGAATTAT
GCAGTGCTGCCATAACCATGAGTGATAACACTGCGGCCAACTTACTTCTGACAACGATCGGAGGACCGAA
GGAGCTAACCGCTTTTTTGCACAACATGGGGGATCATGTAACTCGCCTTGATCGTTGGGAACCGGAGCTG
AATGAAGCCATACCAAACGACGAGCGTGACACCACGATGCCTGTAGCAATGGCAACAACGTTGCGCAAAC
TATTAACTGGCGAACTACTTACTCTAGCTTCCCGGCAACAATTAATAGACTGGATGGAGGCGGATAAAGT
TGCAGGACCACTTCTGCGCTCGGCCCTTCCGGCTGGCTGGTTTATTGCTGATAAATCTGGAGCCGGTGAG
CGTGGGTCTCGCGGTATCATTGCAGCACTGGGGCCAGATGGTAAGCCCTCCCGTATCGTAGTTATCTACA
CGACGGGGAGTCAGGCAACTATGGATGAACGAAATAGACAGATCGCTGAGATAGGTGCCTCACTGATTAA
GCATTGGTAACTGTCAGACCAAGTTTACTCATATATACTTTAGATTGATTTAAAACTTCATTTTTAATTT
AAAAGGATCTAGGTGAAGATCCTTTTTGATAATCTCATGACCAAAATCCCTTAACGTGAGTTTTCGTTCC
ACTGAGCGTCAGACCCCGTAGAAAAGATCAAAGGATCTTCTTGAGATCCTTTTTTTCTGCGCGTAATCTG
CTGCTTGCAAACAAAAAAACCACCGCTACCAGCGGTGGTTTGTTTGCCGGATCAAGAGCTACCAACTCTT
TTTCCGAAGGTAACTGGCTTCAGCAGAGCGCAGATACCAAATACTGTTCTTCTAGTGTAGCCGTAGTTAG
GCCACCACTTCAAGAACTCTGTAGCACCGCCTACATACCTCGCTCTGCTAATCCTGTTACCAGTGGCTGC
TGCCAGTGGCGATAAGTCGTGTCTTACCGGGTTGGACTCAAGACGATAGTTACCGGATAAGGCGCAGCGG
TCGGGCTGAACGGGGGGTTCGTGCACACAGCCCAGCTTGGAGCGAACGACCTACACCGAACT
Features (pLannotate 1.2.2; 14 found; start..end, strand, type, name):
    400..492     +  CDS            lacI (fragment): lac repressor; lacI; The lac repressor binds to the lac operator to inhibit transcription in E. coli. This inhibition can be relieved by adding lactose or isopropyl-β-D-thiogalactopyranoside (IPTG).
    505..526     +  protein_bind   CAP binding site: CAP binding activates transcription in the presence of cAMP. E. coli catabolite activator protein
    541..571     +  promoter       lac promoter: promoter for the E. coli lac operon
    579..595     +  protein_bind   lac operator: The lac repressor binds to the lac operator to inhibit transcription in E. coli. This inhibition can be relieved by adding lactose or isopropyl-β-D-thiogalactopyranoside (IPTG). lac repressor encoded by lacI
    632..688     -  misc_feature   MCS: pUC18/19 multiple cloning site
    685..842     +  CDS            lacZα (fragment): LacZα fragment of β-galactosidase; lacZ fragment
    848..947     -  misc_feature   bom (fragment): basis of mobility region from pBR322
   1527..1922    +  CDS            BSD: blasticidin S deaminase; Aspergillus terreus BSD; confers resistance to blasticidin
   2055..2375    +  CDS            DmrB: F36V mutant of FK506-binding protein FKBP12 binds synthetic ligands that do not bind wild-type FKBP
   2421..2756    +  CDS            TELO2 (fragment): TELO2_HUMAN - Also known as KIAA0683. Experimental evidence at protein level: Swiss-Prot protein existence level 1. Regulator of the DNA damage response (DDR). Part of the TTT complex that is required to stabilize protein levels of the phosphatidylinositol 3-kinase-related protein kinase (PIKK) family proteins. The TTT complex is involved in the cellular resistance to DNA damage stresses, like ionizing radiation (IR), ultraviolet (UV) and mitomycin C (MMC). Together with the TTT complex and HSP90 may participate in the proper folding of newly synthesized PIKKs. Promotes assembly, stabilizes an
   3255..3290    -  CDS            rop (fragment): Rop protein, which maintains plasmids at low copy number; rop
   3385..3489    +  promoter       AmpR promoter: bla
   3490..4350    +  CDS            AmpR: β-lactamase; bla; confers resistance to ampicillin, carbenicillin, and related antibiotics
   4521..217     +  rep_origin     ori (across the origin): high-copy-number ColE1/pMB1/pBR322/pUC origin of replication
