[The description below was written by a language model from this plasmid's Addgene catalogue record and pLannotate feature annotations shown in this document.]
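Description:
pUC19_TELO2_dTAG is a homology-directed repair donor plasmid built on the pUC19 cloning backbone and used to generate human cell lines in which the endogenous TELO2 gene carries an N-terminal dTAG degron. Although catalogued as a bacterial expression vector, it serves as a repair template rather than an expression construct. It is propagated in E. coli at high copy from the ColE1/pUC origin and selected with ampicillin through the AmpR (β-lactamase) cassette. Remnants of the pUC19 lac promoter/operator, multiple cloning site and lacZα fragment flank the insert.

The roughly 2.2 kb insert, assembled by Gibson cloning, contains a blasticidin S deaminase (BSD) coding sequence, then the FKBP12 F36V domain (annotated as DmrB), then a fragment of the human TELO2 coding sequence. The unannotated stretches upstream of BSD and downstream of the TELO2 fragment presumably correspond to the genomic homology arms, though the record does not label them. No promoter for BSD is annotated, and no linker or self-cleaving peptide is annotated in the gap between BSD and FKBP12 F36V. This layout suggests that resistance is expressed from the TELO2 locus after correct integration, but the record does not state it. The recorded synonymous mutation would typically prevent re-cutting of the donor or edited allele by the CRISPR nuclease, although its purpose is not given.

Knock-in cells can be selected with blasticidin. The FKBP12 F36V tag binds dTAG degrader molecules that do not engage wild-type FKBP12, allowing rapid, ligand-induced depletion of TELO2. TELO2 is a TTT complex component that stabilises PIKK family kinases in the DNA damage response. The guide RNA and nuclease needed for targeting are not part of this plasmid.
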