Addgene plasmid #224380: pUC19_TELO2_dTAG
Purpose: Generates TELO2 dTAG N terminal knock-in cell lines
Depositing lab: Junjie Chen. Depositing organization: University of Texas MD Anderson Cancer Center. Publication: FACS-based genome-wide CRISPR screens define key regulators of DNA damage signaling pathways. Huang M, Yao F, Nie L, Wang C, Su D, Zhang H, Li S, Tang M, Feng X, Yu B, Chen Z, Wang S, Yin L, Mou L, Hart T, Chen J. Mol Cell. 2023 Aug 3;83(15):2810-2828.e6. doi: 10.1016/j.molcel.2023.07.004. PubMed 37541219.
Backbone
  Vector backbone: pUC19
  Vector type: Bacterial Expression
  Selectable markers: Blasticidin
Growth in bacteria
  Bacterial resistance: Ampicillin, 100 μg/mL
  Growth temperature: 37°C
  Growth strain: DH5alpha
  Copy number: High Copy
Gene/Insert
  Gene/Insert name: TELO2
  Species: H. sapiens (human)
  Insert size (bp): 2206
  Mutation: Synonymous mutation
  Entrez Gene: TELO2 (a.k.a. CLK2, TEL2, YHFS)
  Tag / fusion protein: dTAG (N terminal on insert)
  Cloning method: Gibson Cloning
Terms and licenses: Academic/Nonprofit Terms; Industry Terms: Not Available to Industry
How to cite: pUC19_TELO2_dTAG was a gift from Junjie Chen (Addgene plasmid # 224380 ; http://n2t.net/addgene:224380 ; RRID:Addgene_224380)
