>Addgene plasmid #224380 | pUC19_TELO2_dTAG | depositor partial sequence | sequence record 448815 | pUC19-TELO2-dTAG
CCGTAAGCTGTTGGTTTCTAAGGGGCGGAGGAATGGCGACTGGAGCCACCTCTCACCGCTCAGGGAGCCG
GGAGGGCCGGCAGCTCCCGCGGGCCGAGTTTCCCGCCTTGGGTGCGAGGACGCGTGGGGCCGCGCTGTGC
CCGGGGAACACTCACCAGCATCTCTAGCCTCCACCTCCCTCTCGCGCCAGTGGCACTCCCGGTTGAGACA
ACTGAGAATGTTCCCTGGGCACAGTGGCCCGGGTTGAGAAGCCCTGCAGTGGCTGGTAGCGTTGGGGTCC
GAGCGGAGGAGCGAACTCTGGGTGGAAACCGGCAGGCACTGGAGGGGAAGGAGGCGGGACAGGGTTGGGT
GGGACCAGGGTTGAGGGGTGTGGGGTCTCGGGGCGCTCACCGAGGGGCTTCCTGAGCTTGTGTGGATTAT
TTCCGTGCCCCAAGCTGAGCCCTGTGTCCATGTCACAGGTCGTCTTCCCGTGACGCCCAGATCTGTGCTA
CTGGATGGCCAAGCCTTTGTCTCAAGAAGAATCCACCCTCATTGAAAGAGCAACGGCTACAATCAACAGC
ATCCCCATCTCTGAAGACTACAGCGTCGCCAGCGCAGCTCTCTCTAGCGACGGCCGCATCTTCACTGGTG
TCAATGTATATCATTTTACTGGGGGACCTTGTGCAGAACTCGTGGTGCTGGGCACTGCTGCTGCTGCGGC
AGCTGGCAACCTGACTTGTATCGTCGCGATCGGAAATGAGAACAGGGGCATCTTGAGCCCCTGCGGACGG
TGCCGACAGGTGCTTCTCGATCTGCATCCTGGGATCAAAGCCATAGTGAAGGACAGTGATGGACAGCCGA
CGGCAGTTGGGATTCGTGAATTGCTGCCCTCTGGTTATGTGTGGGAGGGCGGAAGCGGAGCTACTAACTT
CAGCCTGCTGAAGCAGGCTGGAGACGTGGAGGAGAACCCTGGACCTTACCCCTACGACGTGCCCGACTAC
GCCGGCTATCCGTATGATGTCCCGGACTATGCAGGAAGCGGAGGAGTGCAGGTGGAAACCATCTCCCCAG
GAGACGGGCGCACCTTCCCCAAGCGCGGCCAGACCTGCGTGGTGCACTACACCGGGATGCTTGAAGATGG
AAAGAAAGTTGATTCCTCCCGGGACAGAAACAAGCCCTTTAAGTTTATGCTAGGCAAGCAGGAGGTGATC
CGAGGCTGGGAAGAAGGGGTTGCCCAGATGAGTGTGGGTCAGAGAGCCAAACTGACTATATCTCCAGATT
ATGCCTATGGTGCCACTGGGCACCCAGGCATCATCCCACCACATGCCACTCTCGTCTTCGATGTGGAGCT
TCTAAAACTGGAAGGTGGCGGTGGCTCGGGCGGTGGTGGGTCGGGTGGCGGCGGATCTATGGAGCCAGCA
CCCTCAGAGGTTCGACTCGCCGTCCGGGAAGCCATTCATGCCCTCTCGTCTTCGGAGGATGGCGGCCACA
TCTTCTGCACCCTGGAGTCCCTGAAGCGGTATCTCGGTGAGATGGAGCCTCCAGCGCTCCCGAGGGAGAA
GGAGGAGTTTGCCTCGGCCCACTTCTCGCCTGTCCTCAGATGTCTTGCCAGCAGGCTGAGCCCAGCCTGG
CTGGAGCTGCTGCCCCATGGCCGCCTGGAGGAGCTGTGGGCCAGCTTCTTCCTGGAGGGCCCGGCGGACC
AAGCCTTCCTGGTGTTGATGGAGACCATCGAGGGTGCTGCGGGGTGAGTGGGCTGGGCCCATCCTGGGGT
TGCCGGTAGCCTCAGAAGTGATGAGAGTGGCTTGAAGGACTGGACCAAGAGCCTCTCTAGTCCCTGTGAG
GGGCTAGAGAGAGAGCCTGCTCCTGGCTGAACCCCTGAACAGAAGAAGCGGTCTGTGTCTGTCTCCTTTG
CGACGGGAGGCACCTGCTGTGTCTCACAAAGTCCCCCACTTGCTCCCCGTCCGGCTGTGTCAGAGAGGGA
TGGGGTGGGAGTGTTCACATCCCAGGCGGCAGAGGCAGCCCGTCAGCTGGGGACGTTCCAGGTTTTCCAG
GGAAGCACAGCTGTCATCACTGACACGTGTCCCATGTGGACTCCCAGCCCCAGCCGGCTCCCAGGCTCAG
CCTCAGATCACACTGCAGTCCTTGCCGGGACACTGCATCTTGAGAAGCTGGGTTTTCAGAGGTTGCTGTG
ATCAAAGCAAGCACTGAGTTATCCGCGTCAGCAGCA
